Addgene plasmid #66476: P2RY6-Tango
Purpose: Expression of G protein-coupled receptors for PRESTO-Tango: parallel receptorome expression and screening via transcriptional output, with transcriptional activation following arrestin translocation
Depositing lab: Bryan Roth. Depositing organization: University of North Carolina at Chapel Hill. Publication: PRESTO-Tango as an open-source resource for interrogation of the druggable human GPCRome. Kroeze WK, Sassano MF, Huang XP, Lansu K, McCorvy JD, Giguere PM, Sciaky N, Roth BL. Nat Struct Mol Biol. 2015 May;22(5):362-9. doi: 10.1038/nsmb.3014. Epub 2015 Apr 20. PubMed 25895059.
Backbone
  Vector backbone: empty Tango
  Backbone size w/o insert (bp): 6632
  Vector type: Mammalian Expression
  Selectable markers: Neomycin (select with G418)
Growth in bacteria
  Bacterial resistance: Ampicillin, 100 μg/mL
  Growth temperature: 37°C
  Growth strain: DH5alpha
  Copy number: High Copy
Gene/Insert
  Gene/Insert name: P2RY6
  Species: H. sapiens (human)
  Insert size (bp): 984
  Entrez Gene: P2RY6 (a.k.a. P2Y6)
  Promoter: CMV
  Tag / fusion protein: FLAG (N terminal on backbone)
  Cloning method: Restriction Enzyme; 5′ cloning site NotI (not destroyed); 3′ cloning site XhoI (unknown if destroyed)
  Sequencing primers: 5′ CMV-F; 3′ Tet-R
Terms and licenses: Academic/Nonprofit Terms; Industry Terms: Not Available to Industry
Depositor comments: Please note: Most of the PRESTO-Tango vectors do not contain the XhoI cut site downstream of the tTA sequence and instead carry an XbaI site. If you need to perform an XhoI digest we recommend sequencing with a forward primer at the C-terminus of tTA to determine which of the two sites is present. Suggested primer: 5-gagctccacttagacggcgagg-3. Original backbone was pcDNA3.1(+). These plasmids were generated as part of the Illuminating the Druggable Genome (IDG) program sponsored by the NIH Common Fund. The goal of this program is to identify, gather, and distribute information and resources for proteins that currently are not well-studied yet belong to commonly drug-targeted protein families: protein kinases, non-olfactory G-protein coupled receptors (GPCRs), and ion channels. The IDG program is designed to develop fundamental research tools for understudied proteins, elucidate their function, and disseminate the IDG-related resources and data to the greater scientific community.
How to cite: P2RY6-Tango was a gift from Bryan Roth (Addgene plasmid # 66476 ; http://n2t.net/addgene:66476 ; RRID:Addgene_66476)
