[The description below was written by a language model from this plasmid's Addgene catalogue record.]
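Description:
P2RY6-Tango is a mammalian expression plasmid from the PRESTO-Tango collection, a resource for screening ligands across the human G protein-coupled receptor repertoire. It is built on the "empty Tango" backbone, which derives from pcDNA3.1(+). The plasmid is maintained at high copy in E. coli under ampicillin selection, and it carries a neomycin resistance marker that allows G418 selection in mammalian cells. No feature table accompanies the record, so details such as the replication origin and polyadenylation signals are not explicitly listed.

The insert is the human P2RY6 coding sequence (about 1 kb), which encodes the P2Y6 receptor. It is expressed from the CMV promoter and cloned between a NotI site and a downstream site. An N-terminal FLAG tag is supplied by the backbone and can be used to detect the receptor. The depositor's comments indicate that a tTA (tetracycline transactivator) sequence lies downstream of the receptor. They also note that the restriction site following tTA is XbaI rather than XhoI in most vectors of the series, so which site is present in any given clone needs to be confirmed by sequencing.

The stated purpose is a transcriptional readout of arrestin translocation. In the general Tango design, agonist activation of the receptor recruits a protease-coupled arrestin, which releases the fused transactivator so that it can drive a reporter gene. This makes the assay independent of the receptor's G protein coupling. The record does not describe the linker or cleavage elements, or the reporter cell line this scheme requires. The plasmid was generated under a programme that develops tools for understudied druggable protein families.
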