>Addgene plasmid #66476 | P2RY6-Tango | depositor partial sequence | sequence record 113565 | empty Tango
GACGGATCGGGAGATCTCCCGATCCCCTATGGTGCACTCTCAGTACAATCTGCTCTGATGCCGCATAGTT
AAGCCAGTATCTGCTCCCTGCTTGTGTGTTGGAGGTCGCTGAGTAGTGCGCGAGCAAAATTTAAGCTACA
ACAAGGCAAGGCTTGACCGACAATTGCATGAAGAATCTGCTTAGGGTTAGGCGTTTTGCGCTGCTTCGCG
ATGTACGGGCCAGATATACGCGTTGACATTGATTATTGACTAGTTATTAATAGTAATCAATTACGGGGTC
ATTAGTTCATAGCCCATATATGGAGTTCCGCGTTACATAACTTACGGTAAATGGCCCGCCTGGCTGACCG
CCCAACGACCCCCGCCCATTGACGTCAATAATGACGTATGTTCCCATAGTAACGCCAATAGGGACTTTCC
ATTGACGTCAATGGGTGGAGTATTTACGGTAAACTGCCCACTTGGCAGTACATCAAGTGTATCATATGCC
AAGTACGCCCCCTATTGACGTCAATGACGGTAAATGGCCCGCCTGGCATTATGCCCAGTACATGACCTTA
TGGGACTTTCCTACTTGGCAGTACATCTACGTATTAGTCATCGCTATTACCATGGTGATGCGGTTTTGGC
AGTACATCAATGGGCGTGGATAGCGGTTTGACTCACGGGGATTTCCAAGTCTCCACCCCATTGACGTCAA
TGGGAGTTTGTTTTGGCACCAAAATCAACGGGACTTTCCAAAATGTCGTAACAACTCCGCCCCATTGACG
CAAATGGGCGGTAGGCGTGTACGGTGGGAGGTCTATATAAGCAGAGCTCTCTGGCTAACTAGAGAACCCA
CTGCTTACTGGCTTATCGAAATTAATACGACTCACTATAGGGAGACCCAAGCTGGCTAGCGTTTAAACTT
AAGCTTGGTACCGAGCTCGGATCCACTAGTCCAGTGTGGTGGAATTCTGCAGATATCCAGCACAGTGGCG
GCCGCGCCACCATGAAGACGATCATCGCCCTGAGCTACATCTTCTGCCTGGTATTCGCCGACTACAAGGA
CGATGATGACGCCAGCATCGATACCGGTGGACGCACCCCACCCAGCCTGGGTCCCCAAGATGAGTCCTGC
ACCACCGCCAGCTCCTCCCTGGCCAAGGACACTTCATCGACCGGTGAGAACCTGTACTTCCAGCTAAGAT
TAGATAAAAGTAAAGTGATTAACAGCGCATTAGAGCTGCTTAATGAGGTCGGAATCGAAGGTTTAACAAC
CCGTAAACTCGCCCAGAAGCTAGGTGTAGAGCAGCCTACATTGTATTGGCATGTAAAAAATAAGCGGGCT
TTGCTCGACGCCTTAGCCATTGAGATGTTAGATAGGCACCATACTCACTTTTGCCCTTTAGAAGGGGAAA
GCTGGCAAGATTTTTTACGTAATAACGCTAAAAGTTTTAGATGTGCTTTACTAAGTCATCGCGATGGAGC
AAAAGTACATTTAGGTACACGGCCTACAGAAAAACAGTATGAAACTCTCGAAAATCAATTAGCCTTTTTA
TGCCAACAAGGTTTTTCACTAGAGAATGCATTATATGCACTCAGCGCTGTGGGGCATTTTACTTTAGGTT
GCGTATTGGAAGATCAAGAGCATCAAGTCGCTAAAGAAGAAAGGGAAACACCTACTACTGATAGTATGCC
GCCATTATTACGACAAGCTATCGAATTATTTGATCACCAAGGTGCAGAGCCAGCCTTCTTATTCGGCCTT
GAATTGATCATATGCGGATTAGAAAAACAACTTAAATGTGAAAGTGGGTCCGCGTACAGCCGCGCGCGTA
CGAAAAACAATTACGGGTCTACCATCGAGGGCCTGCTCGATCTCCCGGACGACGACGCCCCCGAAGAGGC
GGGGCTGGCGGCTCCGCGCCTGTCCTTTCTCCCCGCGGGACACACGCGCAGACTGTCGACGGCCCCCCCG
ACCGATGTCAGCCTGGGGGACGAGCTCCACTTAGACGGCGAGGACGTGGCGATGGCGCATGCCGACGCGC
TAGACGATTTCGATCTGGACATGTTGGGGGACGGGGATTCCCCGGGTCCGGGATTTACCCCCCACGACTC
CGCCCCCTACGGCGCTCTGGATATGGCCGACTTCGAGTTTGAGCAGATGTTTACCGATGCCCTTGGAATT
GACGAGTACGGTGGGTAGCTCGAGTCTAGAGGGCCCGTTTAAACCCGCTGATCAGCCTCGACTGTGCCTT
CTAGTTGCCAGCCATCTGTTGTTTGCCCCTCCCCCGTGCCTTCCTTGACCCTGGAAGGTGCCACTCCCAC
TGTCCTTTCCTAATAAAATGAGGAAATTGCATCGCATTGTCTGAGTAGGTGTCATTCTATTCTGGGGGGT
GGGGTGGGGCAGGACAGCAAGGGGGAGGATTGGGAAGACAATAGCAGGCATGCTGGGGATGCGGTGGGCT
CTATGGCTTCTGAGGCGGAAAGAACCAGCTGGGGCTCTAGGGGGTATCCCC
[124 nt withheld, positions 2502-2625]
C
[91 nt withheld, positions 2627-2717]
A
[49 nt withheld, positions 2719-2767]
CCTTTGACGTTGGAGTCCACGTTCTTT
[37 nt withheld, positions 2795-2831]
ACCCTATCTCGGTCTATTCTTTTGATTTATAAGGGATTTTGCCGATTTCGGCCTATTGGTTAAAAAATGA
GCTGATTTAACAAAAATTTAACGCGAATTAATTCTGTGGAATGTGTGTCAGTTAGGGTGTGGAAAGTCCC
CAGGCTCCCCAGCAGGCAGAAGTATGCAAAGCATGCATCTCAATTAGTCAGCAACCAGGTGTGGAAAGTC
CCCAGGCTCCCCAGCAGGCAGAAGTATGCAAAGCATGCATCTCAATTAGTCAGCAACCATAGTCCCGCCC
CTAACTCCGCCCATCCCGCCCCTAACTCCGCCCAGTTCCGCCCATTCTCCGCCCCATGGCTGACTAATTT
TTTTTATTTATGCAGAGGCCGAGGCCGCCTCTGCCTCTGAGCTATTCCAGAAGTAGTGAGGAGGCTTTTT
TGGAGGCCTAGGCTTTTGCAAAAAGCTCCCGGGAGCTTGTATATCCATTTTCGGATCTGATCAAGAGACA
GGATGAGGATCGTTTCGCATGATTGAACAAGATGGATTGCACGCAGGTTCTCCGGCCGCTTGGGTGGAGA
GGCTATTCGGCTATGACTGGGCACAACAGACAATCGGCTGCTCTGATGCCGCCGTGTTCCGGCTGTCAGC
GCAGGGGCGCCCGGTTCTTTTTGTCAAGACCGACCTGTCCGGTGCCCTGAATGAACTGCAGGACGAGGCA
GCGCGGCTATCGTGGCTGGCCACGACGGGCGTTCCTTGCGCAGCTGTGCTCGACGTTGTCACTGAAGCGG
GAAGGGACTGGCTGCTATTGGGCGAAGTGCCGGGGCAGGATCTCCTGTCATCTCACCTTGCTCCTGCCGA
GAAAGTATCCATCATGGCTGATGCAATGCGGCGGCTGCATACGCTTGATCCGGCTACCTGCCCATTCGAC
CACCAAGCGAAACATCGCATCGAGCGAGCACGTACTCGGATGGAAGCCGGTCTTGTCGATCAGGATGATC
TGGACGAAGAGCATCAGGGGCTCGCGCCAGCCGAACTGTTCGCCAGGCTCAAGGCGCGCATGCCCGACGG
CGAGGATCTCGTCGTGACCCATGGCGATGCCTGCTTGCCGAATATCATGGTGGAAAATGGCCGCTTTTCT
GGATTCATCGACTGTGGCCGGCTGGGTGTGGCGGACCGCTATCAGGACATAGCGTTGGCTACCCGTGATA
TTGCTGAAGAGCTTGGCGGCGAATGGGCTGACCGCTTCCTCGTGCTTTACGGTATCGCCGCTCCCGATTC
GCAGCGCATCGCCTTCTATCGCCTTCTTGACGAGTTCTTCTGAGCGGGACTCTGGGGTTCGAAATGACCG
ACCAAGCGACGCCCAACCTGCCATCACGAGATTTCGATTCCACCGCCGCCTTCTATGAAAGGTTGGGCTT
CGGAATCGTTTTCCGGGACGCCGGCTGGATGATCCTCCAGCGCGGGGATCTCATGCTGGAGTTCTTCGCC
CACCCCAACTTGTTTATTGCAGCTTATAATGGTTACAAATAAAGCAATAGCATCACAAATTTCACAAATA
AAGCATTTTTTTCACTGCATTCTAGTTGTGGTTTGTCCAAACTCATCAATGTATCTTATCATGTCTGTAT
ACCGTCGACCTCTAGCTAGAGCTTGGCGTAATCATGGTCATAGCTGTTTCCTGTGTGAAATTGTTATCCG
CTCACAATTCCACACAACATACGAGCCGGAAGCATAAAGTGTAAAGCCTGGGGTGCCTAATGAGTGAGCT
AACTCACATTAATTGCGTTGCGCTCACTGCCCGCTTTCCAGTCGGGAAACCTGTCGTGCCAGCTGCATTA
ATGAATCGGCCAACGCGCGGGGAGAGGCGGTTTGCGTATTGGGCGCTCTTCCGCTTCCTCGCTCACTGAC
TCGCTGCGCTCGGTCGTTCGGCTGCGGCGAGCGGTATCAGCTCACTCAAAGGCGGTAATACGGTTATCCA
CAGAATCAGGGGATAACGCAGGAAAGAACATGTGAGCAAAAGGCCAGCAAAAGGCCAGGAACCGTAAAAA
GGCCGCGTTGCTGGCGTTTTTCCATAGGCTCCGCCCCCCTGACGAGCATCACAAAAATCGACGCTCAAGT
CAGAGGTGGCGAAACCCGACAGGACTATAAAGATACCAGGCGTTTCCCCCTGGAAGCTCCCTCGTGCGCT
CTCCTGTTCCGACCCTGCCGCTTACCGGATACCTGTCCGCCTTTCTCCCTTCGGGAAGCGTGGCGCTTTC
TCATAGCTCACGCTGTAGGTATCTCAGTTCGGTGTAGGTCGTTCGCTCCAAGCTGGGCTGTGTGCACGAA
CCCCCCGTTCAGCCCGACCGCTGCGCCTTATCCGGTAACTATCGTCTTGAGTCCAACCCGGTAAGACACG
ACTTATCGCCACTGGCAGCAGCCACTGGTAACAGGATTAGCAGAGCGAGGTATGTAGGCGGTGCTACAGA
GTTCTTGAAGTGGTGGCCTAACTACGGCTACACTAGAAGAACAGTATTTGGTATCTGCGCTCTGCTGAAG
CCAGTTACCTTCGGAAAAAGAGTTGGTAGCTCTTGATCCGGCAAACAAACCACCGCTGGTAGCGGTTTTT
TTGTTTGCAAGCAGCAGATTACGCGCAGAAAAAAAGGATCTCAAGAAGATCCTTTGATCTTTTCTACGGG
GTCTGACGCTCAGTGGAACGAAAACTCACGTTAAGGGATTTTGGTCATGAGATTATCAAAAAGGATCTTC
ACCTAGATCCTTTTAAATTAAAAATGAAGTTTTAAATCAATCTAAAGTATATATGAGTAAACTTGGTCTG
ACAGTTACCAATGCTTAATCAGTGAGGCACCTATCTCAGCGATCTGTCTATTTCGTTCATCCATAGTTGC
CTGACTCCCCGTCGTGTAGATAACTACGATACGGGAGGGCTTACCATCTGGCCCCAGTGCTGCAATGATA
CCGCGAGACCCACGCTCACCGGCTCCAGATTTATCAGCAATAAACCAGCCAGCCGGAAGGGCCGAGCGCA
GAAGTGGTCCTGCAACTTTATCCGCCTCCATCCAGTCTATTAATTGTTGCCGGGAAGCTAGAGTAAGTAG
TTCGCCAGTTAATAGTTTGCGCAACGTTGTTGCCATTGCTACAGGCATCGTGGTGTCACGCTCGTCGTTT
GGTATGGCTTCATTCAGCTCCGGTTCCCAACGATCAAGGCGAGTTACATGATCCCCCATGTTGTGCAAAA
AAGCGGTTAGCTCCTTCGGTCCTCCGATCGTTGTCAGAAGTAAGTTGGCCGCAGTGTTATCACTCATGGT
TATGGCAGCACTGCATAATTCTCTTACTGTCATGCCATCCGTAAGATGCTTTTCTGTGACTGGTGAGTAC
TCAACCAAGTCATTCTGAGAATAGTGTATGCGGCGACCGAGTTGCTCTTGCCCGGCGTCAATACGGGATA
ATACCGCGCCACATAGCAGAACTTTAAAAGTGCTCATCATTGGAAAACGTTCTTCGGGGCGAAAACTCTC
AAGGATCTTACCGCTGTTGAGATCCAGTTCGATGTAACCCACTCGTGCACCCAACTGATCTTCAGCATCT
TTTACTTTCACCAGCGTTTCTGGGTGAGCAAAAACAGGAAGGCAAAATGCCGCAAAAAAGGGAATAAGGG
CGACACGGAAATGTTGAATACTCATACTCTTCCTTTTTCAATATTATTGAAGCATTTATCAGGGTTATTG
TCTCATGAGCGGATACATATTTGAATGTATTTAGAAAAATAAACAAATAGGGGTTCCGCGCACATTTCCC
CGAAAAGTGCCACCTGACGTC
