>Addgene plasmid #66476 | P2RY6-Tango | depositor partial sequence | sequence record 113566 | P2RY6
ATGGAATGGGACAACGGTACCGGCCAGGCCCTGGGCTTGCCTCCAACTACTTGCGTTTACAGAGAGAACT
TCAAACAGCTGTTGCTGCCGCCCGTGTATTCAGCTGTTCTGGCGGCGGGGTTGCCCCTCAATATCTGCGT
CATAACCCAGATTTGCACTAGTCGGCGAGCTCTGACGCGCACCGCGGTGTATACCCTTAACTTGGCCCTT
GCCGATCTCCTGTACGCTTGCAGCTTGCCCCTCCTGATCTACAACTATGCTCAGGGAGATCATTGGCCTT
TCGGCGACTTCGCTTGTCGGCTCGTTAGGTTTCTCTTTTACGCCAATCTGCATGGCAGCATCCTGTTTCT
GACTTGTATTTCATTTCAGCGCTACCTGGGGATCTGTCACCCTCTCGCCCCCTGGCACAAGAGGGGAGGG
CGCAGGGCAGCGTGGTTGGTGTGCGTGGCTGTGTGGCTGGCCGTTACAACTCAGTGCCTGCCCACCGCTA
TATTCGCCGCTACGGGCATCCAGCGGAACCGCACTGTCTGTTACGACCTCTCACCACCAGCTCTCGCAAC
ACACTATATGCCGTACGGAATGGCCCTTACCGTGATCGGCTTTCTGCTGCCTTTTGCAGCGTTGCTCGCC
TGCTACTGTCTTCTGGCTTGCCGCCTCTGCCGACAGGACGGACCCGCCGAACCTGTCGCCCAGGAGCGGC
GAGGGAAAGCTGCTCGCATGGCTGTGGTAGTCGCAGCCGCCTTCGCTATCAGTTTCCTCCCGTTCCATAT
CACTAAGACCGCATATCTGGCCGTGAGGTCCACTCCCGGAGTTCCTTGCACCGTACTGGAAGCGTTTGCT
GCTGCTTATAAGGGGACCCGGCCTTTTGCTTCCGCCAATTCTGTGCTCGACCCAATCCTCTTCTACTTTA
CCCAAAAAAAGTTCCGACGCCGCCCCCACGAACTCCTGCAGAAGCTGACAGCAAAGTGGCAGCGACAGGG
GCGA
