>Addgene plasmid #66476 | P2RY6-Tango | addgene partial sequence | sequence record 120336 | CMV-F 5'-CGCAAATGGGCGGTAGGCGTG-3'
GCTCTCTGGCTAACTAGAGAACCCACTGCCTTACTGGCTTATCGAAATTAATACGACTCACTATAGGGAG
ACCCAAGCTGGCTAGCGTTTAAACTTAAGCTTGGTACCGAGCTCGGATCCACTAGTCCAGTGTGGTGGAA
TTCTGCAGATATCCAGCACAGTGGCGGCCGCGCCACCATGAAGACGATCATCGCCCTGAGCTACATCTTC
TGCCTGGTATTCGCCGACTACAAGGACGATGATGACGCCAGCATCGATATGGAATGGGACAACGGTACCG
GCCAGGCCCTGGGCTTGCCTCCAACTACTTGCGTTTACAGAGAGAACTTCAAACAGCTGTTGCTGCCGCC
CGTGTATTCAGCTGTTCTGGCGGCGGGGTTGCCCCTCAATATCTGCGTCATAACCCAGATTTGCACTAGT
CGGCGAGCTCTGACGCGCACCGCGGTGTATACCCTTAACTTGGCCCTTGCCGATCTCCTGTACGCTTGCA
GCTTGCCCCTCCTGATCTACAACTATGCTCAGGGAGATCATTGGCCTTTCGGCGACTTCGCTTGTCGGCT
CGTTAGGTTTCTCTTTTACGCCAATCTGCATGGCAGCATCCTGTTTCTGACTTGTATTTCATTTCAGCGC
TACCTGGGGATCTGTCACCCTCTCGCCCCCTGGCACAAGAGGGGAGGGCGCAGGGCAGCGTGGTTGGTGT
GCGTGGCTGTGTGGCTGGCCGTTACAACTCAGTGCCTGCCCACCGCTATATTCGCCGCTACGGGCATCCA
GCGGAACCGCACTGTCTGTTACGACCTCTCACCACCAGCTCTCGCAACACACTATATGCCGTACGGAATG
GCCCTTACCGTGATCGGCTTTCTGCTGCCTTTTGCAGCGTTGCTCGCCTGCTACTGTCTTCTGGCTTGCC
GCCTCTGCCGACAGGACGGACCCGCCGAACCTGTCGCCCAGGAGCGGCGAGGGAAAGCTGCTCGCATGGC
TGTGGTAGTCGCAGCCGCCTTC
