>Addgene plasmid #66476 | P2RY6-Tango | addgene partial sequence | sequence record 120339 | Tet-R 5'-GGCGAGTTTACGGGTTGTTA-3'
GCTCTAATGCGCTGTTAATCACTTTACTTTTATCTAATCTTAGCTGGAAGTACAGGTTCTCACCGGTCGA
TGAAGTGTCCTTGGCCAGGGAGGAGCTGGCGGTGGTGCAGGACTCATCTTGGGGACCCAGGCTGGGTGGG
GTGCGTCCACCGGTATCGATTCGCCCCTGTCGCTGCCACTTTGCTGTCAGCTTCTGCAGGAGTTCGTGGG
GGCGGCGTCGGAACTTTTTTTGGGTAAAGTAGAAGAGGATTGGGTCGAGCACAGAATTGGCGGAAGCAAA
AGGCCGGGTCCCCTTATAAGCAGCAGCAAACGCTTCCAGTACGGTGCAAGGAACTCCGGGAGTGGACCTC
ACGGCCAGATATGCGGTCTTAGTGATATGGAACGGGAGGAAACTGATAGCGAAGGCGGCTGCGACTACCA
CAGCCATGCGAGCAGCTTTCCCTCGCCGCTCCTGGGCGACAGGTTCGGCGGGTCCGTCCTGTCGGCAGAG
GCGGCAAGCCAGAAGACAGTAGCAGGCGAGCAACGCTGCAAAAGGCAGCAGAAAGCCGATCACGGTAAGG
GCCATTCCGTACGGCATATAGTGTGTTGCGAGAGCTGGTGGTGAGAGGTCGTAACAGACAGTGCGGTTCC
GCTGGATGCCCGTAGCGGCGAATATAGCGGTGGGCAGGCACTGAGTTGTAACGGCCAGCCACACAGCCAC
GCACACCAACCACGCTGCCCTGCGCCCTCCCCTCTTGTGCCAGGGGGCGAGAGGGTGACAGATCCCCAGG
TAGCGCTGAAATGAAATACAAGTCAGAAACAGGATGCTGCCATGCAGATTGGCGTAAAAGAGAAACCTAA
CGAGCCGACAAGCGAAGTCGCCGAAAGGCCAATGATCTCCCTGAGCATAGTTGTAGATCAGGAGGGGCAA
GCTGCAAGCGTACAGGAGATCGGCAAGGGCCAAGTTAAGGGTATACACCGCGGTGCGCGTCAGAGCTCGC
CGACTAGTGCAAATCTGGGTTATGACGCAGATATTGAGGGGCAACCCCG
